Addgene plasmid #174700: Lenti-evoA1-BE4max
Purpose: Base Editing
Depositing lab: Rahul Kohli. Depositing organization: University of Pennsylvania. Publication: Controllable genome editing with split-engineered base editors. Berrios KN, Evitt NH, DeWeerd RA, Ren D, Luo M, Barka A, Wang T, Bartman CR, Lan Y, Green AM, Shi J, Kohli RM. Nat Chem Biol. 2021 Dec;17(12):1262-1270. doi: 10.1038/s41589-021-00880-w. Epub 2021 Oct 18. PubMed 34663942.
Backbone
  Vector backbone: pCMV
  Vector type: Lentiviral
Growth in bacteria
  Bacterial resistance: Ampicillin, 100 μg/mL
  Growth temperature: 37°C
  Growth strain: NEB Stable
  Copy number: High Copy
Gene/Insert
  Gene/Insert name: Lenti-evoA1-BE4max
  Species: H. sapiens (human), R. norvegicus (rat)
  Promoter: EFS
  Cloning method: Ligation Independent Cloning
  Sequencing primers: 5′ Unknown
Terms and licenses: Academic/Nonprofit Terms; Industry Terms: Not Available to Industry
How to cite: Lenti-evoA1-BE4max was a gift from Rahul Kohli (Addgene plasmid # 174700 ; http://n2t.net/addgene:174700 ; RRID:Addgene_174700)
