[The description below was written by a language model from this plasmid's Addgene catalogue record and pLannotate feature annotations shown in this document.]
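Description:
Lenti-evoA1-BE4max is a 12.6 kb lentiviral transfer plasmid for delivering a cytosine base editor into mammalian cells. The catalogue lists the backbone as pCMV, but the annotated sequence has the layout of a third-generation, self-inactivating HIV-1 vector. An RSV enhancer/promoter sits upstream of a truncated 5' LTR (the circular map wraps at this junction) and drives genomic RNA production. It is followed by the Ψ packaging signal with a gag fragment, the RRE for Rev-dependent nuclear export, the cPPT/CTS, and a ΔU3 3' LTR with a downstream SV40 poly(A) signal. In bacteria the plasmid is maintained through a high-copy ColE1/pUC origin and ampicillin resistance. An f1 ori, an SV40 ori and lac/T7/T3 remnants are also present as backbone carry-over.

The payload is expressed from the EF-1α core (EFS) promoter. The open reading frame begins with a rat APOBEC1-derived deaminase; the name suggests the evolved evoAPOBEC1 variant, though the annotation only identifies it as rat Apobec1. This is followed by Streptococcus pyogenes Cas9, annotated as two contiguous segments with the D10A mutation in the N-terminal part, which is consistent with a nickase. Next comes the uracil glycosylase inhibitor (UGI) from phage PBS2, which blocks excision of the uracil intermediate and so favours C-to-T outcomes. Only one UGI copy is annotated, although an unannotated gap precedes it. A puromycin N-acetyltransferase coding sequence lies downstream for selecting transduced cells; how it is linked to the editor is not annotated. A WPRE follows to enhance transcript expression. No guide RNA cassette is annotated, so the guide is presumably supplied separately. The stated purpose is base editing, and the construct is suited to generating stable editor-expressing cell lines.
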