Features (pLannotate 1.2.2; 29 found; start..end, strand, type, name):
      1..181     +  LTR            5' LTR (truncated): truncated 5' long terminal repeat (LTR) from HIV-1
    228..353     +  misc_feature   HIV-1 Ψ: packaging signal of human immunodeficiency virus type 1
    337..700     +  CDS            HIV-1 gag (fragment): gag protein from human immunodeficiency virus 1; gag
    846..1079    +  misc_feature   RRE: The Rev response element (RRE) of HIV-1 allows for Rev-dependent mRNA export from the nucleus to the cytoplasm.
   1456..1482    +  CDS            Rev (fragment): human immunodeficiency virus 1 (HIV-1) Rev protein; rev; enhances nuclear export of unspliced and incompletely spliced viral mRNAs
   1492..1609    +  misc_feature   cPPT/CTS: central polypurine tract and central termination sequence of HIV-1
   1678..1889    +  promoter       EF-1α core promoter: core promoter for human elongation factor EF-1α
   2041..2724    +  CDS            Apobec1: ABEC1_RAT - Experimental evidence at protein level: Swiss-Prot protein existence level 1. Catalytic component of the apolipoprotein B mRNA editing enzyme complex which is responsible for the postranscriptional editing of a CAA codon for Gln to a UAA codon for stop in the APOB mRNA. May also play a role in the epigenetic regulation of gene expression by participating in DNA demethylation. From Rattus norvegicus (Rat).
   2821..4422    +  CDS            dCas9(N): N-terminal portion of catalytically inactive Streptococcus pyogenes dCas9 carrying the D10A mutation (Zetsche et al., 2015)
   4423..6917    +  CDS            Cas9(C) (fragment): C-terminal portion of Streptococcus pyogenes Cas9 (Zetsche et al., 2015)
   7231..7479    +  CDS            UGI: UNGI_BPPB2 - Experimental evidence at protein level: Swiss-Prot protein existence level 1. This protein binds specifically and reversibly to the host uracil-DNA glycosylase, preventing removal of uracil residues from PBS2 DNA by the host uracil-excision repair system. From Bacillus phage PBS2 (Bacteriophage PBS2).
   7615..8214    +  CDS            PuroR (fragment): puromycin N-acetyltransferase; pac from Streptomyces; confers resistance to puromycin
   8230..8818    +  misc_feature   WPRE: woodchuck hepatitis virus posttranscriptional regulatory element
   8869..8888    +  misc_feature   cPPT/CTS (fragment): central polypurine tract and central termination sequence of HIV-1
   8890..9123    +  LTR            3' LTR (ΔU3): self-inactivating 3' long terminal repeat (LTR) from HIV-1
   9201..9322    +  polyA_signal   SV40 poly(A) signal: SV40 polyadenylation signal
   9362..9497    +  rep_origin     SV40 ori: SV40 origin of replication
   9518..9536    -  promoter       T7 promoter: promoter for bacteriophage T7 RNA polymerase
   9544..9699    +  CDS            lacZα (fragment): LacZα fragment of β-galactosidase; lacZ fragment
   9704..10132   +  rep_origin     f1 ori (sequence partly withheld): f1 bacteriophage origin of replication; arrow indicates direction of (+) strand synthesis
  10185..10289   +  promoter       AmpR promoter: bla
  10290..11150   +  CDS            AmpR: β-lactamase; bla; confers resistance to ampicillin, carbenicillin, and related antibiotics
  11321..11909   +  rep_origin     ori: high-copy-number ColE1/pMB1/pBR322/pUC origin of replication
  12092..12184   +  CDS            lacI (fragment): lac repressor; lacI; The lac repressor binds to the lac operator to inhibit transcription in E. coli. This inhibition can be relieved by adding lactose or isopropyl-β-D-thiogalactopyranoside (IPTG).
  12197..12218   +  protein_bind   CAP binding site: CAP binding activates transcription in the presence of cAMP. E. coli catabolite activator protein
  12233..12263   +  promoter       lac promoter: promoter for the E. coli lac operon
  12267..12289   +  protein_bind   lac operator (fragment): The lac repressor binds to the lac operator to inhibit transcription in E. coli. This inhibition can be relieved by adding lactose or isopropyl-β-D-thiogalactopyranoside (IPTG). lac repressor encoded by lacI
  12332..12350   +  promoter       T3 promoter: promoter for bacteriophage T3 RNA polymerase
  12378..12604   +  promoter       RSV promoter: Rous sarcoma virus enhancer/promoter
>Addgene plasmid #174700 | Lenti-evoA1-BE4max | addgene full sequence | sequence record 344662 | Addgene NGS Result
GGGTCTCTCTGGTTAGACCAGATCTGAGCCTGGGAGCTCTCTGGCTAACTAGGGAACCCACTGCTTAAGC
CTCAATAAAGCTTGCCTTGAGTGCTTCAAGTAGTGTGTGCCCGTCTGTTGTGTGACTCTGGTAACTAGAG
ATCCCTCAGACCCTTTTAGTCAGTGTGGAAAATCTCTAGCAGTGGCGCCCGAACAGGGACTTGAAAGCGA
AAGGGAAACCAGAGGAGCTCTCTCGACGCAGGACTCGGCTTGCTGAAGCGCGCACGGCAAGAGGCGAGGG
GCGGCGACTGGTGAGTACGCCAAAAATTTTGACTAGCGGAGGCTAGAAGGAGAGAGATGGGTGCGAGAGC
GTCAGTATTAAGCGGGGGAGAATTAGATCGCGATGGGAAAAAATTCGGTTAAGGCCAGGGGGAAAGAAAA
AATATAAATTAAAACATATAGTATGGGCAAGCAGGGAGCTAGAACGATTCGCAGTTAATCCTGGCCTGTT
AGAAACATCAGAAGGCTGTAGACAAATACTGGGACAGCTACAACCATCCCTTCAGACAGGATCAGAAGAA
CTTAGATCATTATATAATACAGTAGCAACCCTCTATTGTGTGCATCAAAGGATAGAGATAAAAGACACCA
AGGAAGCTTTAGACAAGATAGAGGAAGAGCAAAACAAAAGTAAGACCACCGCACAGCAAGCGGCCGCTGA
TCTTCAGACCTGGAGGAGGAGATATGAGGGACAATTGGAGAAGTGAATTATATAAATATAAAGTAGTAAA
AATTGAACCATTAGGAGTAGCACCCACCAAGGCAAAGAGAAGAGTGGTGCAGAGAGAAAAAAGAGCAGTG
GGAATAGGAGCTTTGTTCCTTGGGTTCTTGGGAGCAGCAGGAAGCACTATGGGCGCAGCGTCAATGACGC
TGACGGTACAGGCCAGACAATTATTGTCTGGTATAGTGCAGCAGCAGAACAATTTGCTGAGGGCTATTGA
GGCGCAACAGCATCTGTTGCAACTCACAGTCTGGGGCATCAAGCAGCTCCAGGCAAGAATCCTGGCTGTG
GAAAGATACCTAAAGGATCAACAGCTCCTGGGGATTTGGGGTTGCTCTGGAAAACTCATTTGCACCACTG
CTGTGCCTTGGAATGCTAGTTGGAGTAATAAATCTCTGGAACAGATTTGGAATCACACGACCTGGATGGA
GTGGGACAGAGAAATTAACAATTACACAAGCTTAATACACTCCTTAATTGAAGAATCGCAAAACCAGCAA
GAAAAGAATGAACAAGAATTATTGGAATTAGATAAATGGGCAAGTTTGTGGAATTGGTTTAACATAACAA
ATTGGCTGTGGTATATAAAATTATTCATAATGATAGTAGGAGGCTTGGTAGGTTTAAGAATAGTTTTTGC
TGTACTTTCTATAGTGAATAGAGTTAGGCAGGGATATTCACCATTATCGTTTCAGACCCACCTCCCAACC
CCGAGGGGACCCAGACCACAATTTTAAAAGAAAAGGGGGGATTGGGGGGTACAGTGCAGGGGAAAGAATA
GTAGACATAATAGCAACAGACATACAAACTAAAGAATTACAAAAACAAATTACAAAAATTCAAAATTTTC
GGGTTTATTACAGGGACAGCAGAGATCCACTTTGGCGCCGGCTCGAGTGGCTCCGGTGCCCGTCAGTGGG
CAGAGCGCACATCGCCCACAGTCCCCGAGAAGTTGGGGGGAGGGGTCGGCAATTGAACCGGTGCCTAGAG
AAGGTGGCGCGGGGTAAACTGGGAAAGTGATGTCGTGTACTGGCTCCGCCTTTTTCCCGAGGGTGGGGGA
GAACCGTATATAAGTGCAGTAGTCGCCGTGAACGTTCTTTTTCGCAACGGGTTTGCCGCCAGAACACAGG
TGTCGTGACGCGGGATCCGCCACCATGGACTATAAGGACCACGACGGAGACTACAAGGATCATGATATTG
ATTACAAAGACGATGACGATAAGATGAAACGGACAGCCGACGGAAGCGAGTTCGAGTCACCAAAGAAGAA
GCGGAAAGTCAGTTCAAAGACTGGGCCTGTCGCCGTCGATCCAACCCTGCGCCGCCGGATTGAACCTCAC
GAGTTTGAAGTGTTCTTTGACCCCCGGGAGCTGAGAAAGGAGACATGCCTGCTGTACGAGATCAACTGGG
GAGGCAGGCACTCCATCTGGAGGCACACCTCTCAGAACACAAATAAGCACGTGGAGGTGAACTTCATCGA
GAAGTTTACCACAGAGCGGTACTTCTGCCCCAATACCAGATGTAGCATCACATGGTTTCTGAGCTGGTCC
CCTTGCGGAGAGTGTAGCAGGGCCATCACCGAGTTCCTGTCCAGATATCCAAATGTGACACTGTTTATCT
ACATCGCCAGGCTGTATCACCTGGCAAACCCAAGGAATAGGCAGGGCCTGCGCGATCTGATCAGCTCCGG
CGTGACCATCCAGATCATGACAGAGCAGGAGTCCGGCTACTGCTGGCACAACTTCGTGAATTATTCTCCT
AGCAACGAGTCCCACTGGCCTAGGTACCCACACCTGTGGGTGCGCCTGTACGTGCTGGAGCTGTATTGCA
TCATCCTGGGCCTGCCCCCTTGTCTGAATATCCTGCGGAGAAAGCAGAGCCAGCTGACCTCCTTTACAAT
CGCCCTGCAGTCTTGTCACTATCAGAGGCTGCCACCCCACATCCTGTGGGCCACAGGCCTGAAGTCTGGC
GGATCTAGCGGAGGATCCTCTGGCAGCGAGACACCAGGAACAAGCGAGTCAGCAACACCAGAGAGCAGTG
GCGGCAGCAGCGGCGGCAGCGACAAGAAGTACAGCATCGGCCTGGCCATCGGCACCAACTCTGTGGGCTG
GGCCGTGATCACCGACGAGTACAAGGTGCCCAGCAAGAAATTCAAGGTGCTGGGCAACACCGACCGGCAC
AGCATCAAGAAGAACCTGATCGGAGCCCTGCTGTTCGACAGCGGCGAAACAGCCGAGGCCACCCGGCTGA
AGAGAACCGCCAGAAGAAGATACACCAGACGGAAGAACCGGATCTGCTATCTGCAAGAGATCTTCAGCAA
CGAGATGGCCAAGGTGGACGACAGCTTCTTCCACAGACTGGAAGAGTCCTTCCTGGTGGAAGAGGATAAG
AAGCACGAGCGGCACCCCATCTTCGGCAACATCGTGGACGAGGTGGCCTACCACGAGAAGTACCCCACCA
TCTACCACCTGAGAAAGAAACTGGTGGACAGCACCGACAAGGCCGACCTGCGGCTGATCTATCTGGCCCT
GGCCCACATGATCAAGTTCCGGGGCCACTTCCTGATCGAGGGCGACCTGAACCCCGACAACAGCGACGTG
GACAAGCTGTTCATCCAGCTGGTGCAGACCTACAACCAGCTGTTCGAGGAAAACCCCATCAACGCCAGCG
GCGTGGACGCCAAGGCCATCCTGTCTGCCAGACTGAGCAAGAGCAGACGGCTGGAAAATCTGATCGCCCA
GCTGCCCGGCGAGAAGAAGAATGGCCTGTTCGGAAACCTGATTGCCCTGAGCCTGGGCCTGACCCCCAAC
TTCAAGAGCAACTTCGACCTGGCCGAGGATGCCAAACTGCAGCTGAGCAAGGACACCTACGACGACGACC
TGGACAACCTGCTGGCCCAGATCGGCGACCAGTACGCCGACCTGTTTCTGGCCGCCAAGAACCTGTCCGA
CGCCATCCTGCTGAGCGACATCCTGAGAGTGAACACCGAGATCACCAAGGCCCCCCTGAGCGCCTCTATG
ATCAAGAGATACGACGAGCACCACCAGGACCTGACCCTGCTGAAAGCTCTCGTGCGGCAGCAGCTGCCTG
AGAAGTACAAAGAGATTTTCTTCGACCAGAGCAAGAACGGCTACGCCGGCTACATTGACGGCGGAGCCAG
CCAGGAAGAGTTCTACAAGTTCATCAAGCCCATCCTGGAAAAGATGGACGGCACCGAGGAACTGCTCGTG
AAGCTGAACAGAGAGGACCTGCTGCGGAAGCAGCGGACCTTCGACAACGGCAGCATCCCCCACCAGATCC
ACCTGGGAGAGCTGCACGCCATTCTGCGGCGGCAGGAAGATTTTTACCCATTCCTGAAGGACAACCGGGA
AAAGATCGAGAAGATCCTGACCTTCCGCATCCCCTACTACGTGGGCCCTCTGGCCAGGGGAAACAGCAGA
TTCGCCTGGATGACCAGAAAGAGCGAGGAAACCATCACCCCCTGGAACTTCGAGGAAGTGGTGGACAAGG
GCGCTTCCGCCCAGAGCTTCATCGAGCGGATGACCAACTTCGATAAGAACCTGCCCAACGAGAAGGTGCT
GCCCAAGCACAGCCTGCTGTACGAGTACTTCACCGTGTATAACGAGCTGACCAAAGTGAAATACGTGACC
GAGGGAATGAGAAAGCCCGCCTTCCTGAGCGGCGAGCAGAAAAAGGCCATCGTGGACCTGCTGTTCAAGA
CCAACCGGAAAGTGACCGTGAAGCAGCTGAAAGAGGACTACTTCAAGAAAATCGAGTGCTTCGACTCCGT
GGAAATCTCCGGCGTGGAAGATCGGTTCAACGCCTCCCTGGGCACATACCACGATCTGCTGAAAATTATC
AAGGACAAGGACTTCCTGGACAATGAGGAAAACGAGGACATTCTGGAAGATATCGTGCTGACCCTGACAC
TGTTTGAGGACAGAGAGATGATCGAGGAACGGCTGAAAACCTATGCCCACCTGTTCGACGACAAAGTGAT
GAAGCAGCTGAAGCGGCGGAGATACACCGGCTGGGGCAGGCTGAGCCGGAAGCTGATCAACGGCATCCGG
GACAAGCAGTCCGGCAAGACAATCCTGGATTTCCTGAAGTCCGACGGCTTCGCCAACAGAAACTTCATGC
AGCTGATCCACGACGACAGCCTGACCTTTAAAGAGGACATCCAGAAAGCCCAGGTGTCCGGCCAGGGCGA
TAGCCTGCACGAGCACATTGCCAATCTGGCCGGCAGCCCCGCCATTAAGAAGGGCATCCTGCAGACAGTG
AAGGTGGTGGACGAGCTCGTGAAAGTGATGGGCCGGCACAAGCCCGAGAACATCGTGATCGAAATGGCCA
GAGAGAACCAGACCACCCAGAAGGGACAGAAGAACAGCCGCGAGAGAATGAAGCGGATCGAAGAGGGCAT
CAAAGAGCTGGGCAGCCAGATCCTGAAAGAACACCCCGTGGAAAACACCCAGCTGCAGAACGAGAAGCTG
TACCTGTACTACCTGCAGAATGGGCGGGATATGTACGTGGACCAGGAACTGGACATCAACCGGCTGTCCG
ACTACGATGTGGACCATATCGTGCCTCAGAGCTTTCTGAAGGACGACTCCATCGACAACAAGGTGCTGAC
CAGAAGCGACAAGAACCGGGGCAAGAGCGACAACGTGCCCTCCGAAGAGGTCGTGAAGAAGATGAAGAAC
TACTGGCGGCAGCTGCTGAACGCCAAGCTGATTACCCAGAGAAAGTTCGACAATCTGACCAAGGCCGAGA
GAGGCGGCCTGAGCGAACTGGATAAGGCCGGCTTCATCAAGAGACAGCTGGTGGAAACCCGGCAGATCAC
AAAGCACGTGGCACAGATCCTGGACTCCCGGATGAACACTAAGTACGACGAGAATGACAAGCTGATCCGG
GAAGTGAAAGTGATCACCCTGAAGTCCAAGCTGGTGTCCGATTTCCGGAAGGATTTCCAGTTTTACAAAG
TGCGCGAGATCAACAACTACCACCACGCCCACGACGCCTACCTGAACGCCGTCGTGGGAACCGCCCTGAT
CAAAAAGTACCCTAAGCTGGAAAGCGAGTTCGTGTACGGCGACTACAAGGTGTACGACGTGCGGAAGATG
ATCGCCAAGAGCGAGCAGGAAATCGGCAAGGCTACCGCCAAGTACTTCTTCTACAGCAACATCATGAACT
TTTTCAAGACCGAGATTACCCTGGCCAACGGCGAGATCCGGAAGCGGCCTCTGATCGAGACAAACGGCGA
AACCGGGGAGATCGTGTGGGATAAGGGCCGGGATTTTGCCACCGTGCGGAAAGTGCTGAGCATGCCCCAA
GTGAATATCGTGAAAAAGACCGAGGTGCAGACAGGCGGCTTCAGCAAAGAGTCTATCCTGCCCAAGAGGA
ACAGCGATAAGCTGATCGCCAGAAAGAAGGACTGGGACCCTAAGAAGTACGGCGGCTTCGACAGCCCCAC
CGTGGCCTATTCTGTGCTGGTGGTGGCCAAAGTGGAAAAGGGCAAGTCCAAGAAACTGAAGAGTGTGAAA
GAGCTGCTGGGGATCACCATCATGGAAAGAAGCAGCTTCGAGAAGAATCCCATCGACTTTCTGGAAGCCA
AGGGCTACAAAGAAGTGAAAAAGGACCTGATCATCAAGCTGCCTAAGTACTCCCTGTTCGAGCTGGAAAA
CGGCCGGAAGAGAATGCTGGCCTCTGCCGGCGAACTGCAGAAGGGAAACGAACTGGCCCTGCCCTCCAAA
TATGTGAACTTCCTGTACCTGGCCAGCCACTATGAGAAGCTGAAGGGCTCCCCCGAGGATAATGAGCAGA
AACAGCTGTTTGTGGAACAGCACAAGCACTACCTGGACGAGATCATCGAGCAGATCAGCGAGTTCTCCAA
GAGAGTGATCCTGGCCGACGCTAATCTGGACAAAGTGCTGTCCGCCTACAACAAGCACCGGGATAAGCCC
ATCAGAGAGCAGGCCGAGAATATCATCCACCTGTTTACCCTGACCAATCTGGGAGCCCCTGCCGCCTTCA
AGTACTTTGACACCACCATCGACCGGAAGAGGTACACCAGCACCAAAGAGGTGCTGGACGCCACCCTGAT
CCACCAGAGCATCACCGGCCTGTACGAGACACGGATCGACCTGTCTCAGCTGGGAGGTGACAGCGGCGGG
AGCGGCGGGAGCGGGGGGAGCACTAATCTGAGCGACATCATTGAGAAGGAGACTGGGAAACAGCTGGTCA
TTCAGGAGTCCATCCTGATGCTGCCTGAGGAGGTGGAGGAAGTGATCGGCAACAAGCCAGAGTCTGACAT
CCTGGTGCACACCGCCTACGACGAGTCCACAGATGAGAATGTGATGCTGCTGACCTCTGACGCCCCCGAG
TATAAGCCTTGGGCCCTGGTCATCCAGGATTCTAACGGCGAGAATAAGATCAAGATGCTGAGCGGAGGAT
CCGGAGGATCTGGAGGCAGCACCAACCTGTCTGACATCATCGAGAAGGAGACAGGCAAGCAGCTGGTCAT
CCAGGAGAGCATCCTGATGCTGCCCGAAGAAGTCGAAGAAGTGATCGGAAACAAGCCTGAGAGCGATATC
CTGGTCCATACCGCCTACGACGAGAGTACCGACGAAAATGTGATGCTGCTGACATCCGACGCCCCAGAGT
ATAAGCCCTGGGCTCTGGTCATCCAGGATTCCAACGGAGAGAACAAAATCAAAATGCTGTCTGGCGGCTC
AAAAAGAACCGCCGACGGCAGCGAATTCGAGCCCAAGAAGAAGAGGAAAGTCGCTAGCGGCAGCGGCGCC
ACCAACTTCAGCCTGCTGAAGCAGGCCGGCGACGTGGAGGAGAACCCCGGCCCCATGACCGAGTACAAGC
CCACGGTGCGCCTCGCCACCCGCGACGACGTCCCCAGGGCCGTACGCACCCTCGCCGCCGCGTTCGCCGA
CTACCCCGCCACGCGCCACACCGTCGATCCGGACCGCCACATCGAGCGGGTCACCGAGCTGCAAGAACTC
TTCCTCACGCGCGTCGGGCTCGACATCGGCAAGGTGTGGGTCGCGGACGACGGCGCCGCGGTGGCGGTCT
GGACCACGCCGGAGAGCGTCGAAGCGGGGGCGGTGTTCGCCGAGATCGGCCCGCGCATGGCCGAGTTGAG
CGGTTCCCGGCTGGCCGCGCAGCAACAGATGGAAGGCCTCCTGGCGCCGCACCGGCCCAAGGAGCCCGCG
TGGTTCCTGGCCACCGTCGGAGTCTCGCCCGACCACCAGGGCAAGGGTCTGGGCAGCGCCGTCGTGCTCC
CCGGAGTGGAGGCGGCCGAGCGCGCCGGGGTGCCCGCCTTCCTGGAGACCTCCGCGCCCCGCAACCTCCC
CTTCTACGAGCGGCTCGGCTTCACCGTCACCGCCGACGTCGAGGTGCCCGAAGGACCGCGCACCTGGTGC
ATGACCCGCAAGCCCGGTGCCTGAACGCGTTAAGTCGACAATCAACCTCTGGATTACAAAATTTGTGAAA
GATTGACTGGTATTCTTAACTATGTTGCTCCTTTTACGCTATGTGGATACGCTGCTTTAATGCCTTTGTA
TCATGCTATTGCTTCCCGTATGGCTTTCATTTTCTCCTCCTTGTATAAATCCTGGTTGCTGTCTCTTTAT
GAGGAGTTGTGGCCCGTTGTCAGGCAACGTGGCGTGGTGTGCACTGTGTTTGCTGACGCAACCCCCACTG
GTTGGGGCATTGCCACCACCTGTCAGCTCCTTTCCGGGACTTTCGCTTTCCCCCTCCCTATTGCCACGGC
GGAACTCATCGCCGCCTGCCTTGCCCGCTGCTGGACAGGGGCTCGGCTGTTGGGCACTGACAATTCCGTG
GTGTTGTCGGGGAAATCATCGTCCTTTCCTTGGCTGCTCGCCTGTGTTGCCACCTGGATTCTGCGCGGGA
CGTCCTTCTGCTACGTCCCTTCGGCCCTCAATCCAGCGGACCTTCCTTCCCGCGGCCTGCTGCCGGCTCT
GCGGCCTCTTCCGCGTCTTCGCCTTCGCCCTCAGACGAGTCGGATCTCCCTTTGGGCCGCCTCCCCGCGT
CGACTTTAAGACCAATGACTTACAAGGCAGCTGTAGATCTTAGCCACTTTTTAAAAGAAAAGGGGGGACT
GGAAGGGCTAATTCACTCCCAACGAAGACAAGATCTGCTTTTTGCTTGTACTGGGTCTCTCTGGTTAGAC
CAGATCTGAGCCTGGGAGCTCTCTGGCTAACTAGGGAACCCACTGCTTAAGCCTCAATAAAGCTTGCCTT
GAGTGCTTCAAGTAGTGTGTGCCCGTCTGTTGTGTGACTCTGGTAACTAGAGATCCCTCAGACCCTTTTA
GTCAGTGTGGAAAATCTCTAGCAGTACGTATAGTAGTTCATGTCATCTTATTATTCAGTATTTATAACTT
GCAAAGAAATGAATATCAGAGAGTGAGAGGAACTTGTTTATTGCAGCTTATAATGGTTACAAATAAAGCA
ATAGCATCACAAATTTCACAAATAAAGCATTTTTTTCACTGCATTCTAGTTGTGGTTTGTCCAAACTCAT
CAATGTATCTTATCATGTCTGGCTCTAGCTATCCCGCCCCTAACTCCGCCCATCCCGCCCCTAACTCCGC
CCAGTTCCGCCCATTCTCCGCCCCATGGCTGACTAATTTTTTTTATTTATGCAGAGGCCGAGGCCGCCTC
GGCCTCTGAGCTATTCCAGAAGTAGTGAGGAGGCTTTTTTGGAGGCCTAGGGACGTACCCAATTCGCCCT
ATAGTGAGTCGTATTACGCGCGCTCACTGGCCGTCGTTTTACAACGTCGTGACTGGGAAAACCCTGGCGT
TACCCAACTTAATCGCCTTGCAGCACATCCCCCTTTCGCCAGCTGGCGTAATAGCGAAGAGGCCCGCACC
GATCGCCCTTCCCAACAGTTGCGCAGCCTGAATGGCGAATGGG
[124 nt withheld, positions 9704-9827]
C
[91 nt withheld, positions 9829-9919]
A
[49 nt withheld, positions 9921-9969]
CCTTTGACGTTGGAGTCCACGTTCTTT
[37 nt withheld, positions 9997-10033]
ACCCTATCTCGGTCTATTCTTTTGATTTATAAGGGATTTTGCCGATTTCGGCCTATTGGTTAAAAAATGA
GCTGATTTAACAAAAATTTAACGCGAATTTTAACAAAATATTAACGCTTACAATTTAGGTGGCACTTTTC
GGGGAAATGTGCGCGGAACCCCTATTTGTTTATTTTTCTAAATACATTCAAATATGTATCCGCTCATGAG
ACAATAACCCTGATAAATGCTTCAATAATATTGAAAAAGGAAGAGTATGAGTATTCAACATTTCCGTGTC
GCCCTTATTCCCTTTTTTGCGGCATTTTGCCTTCCTGTTTTTGCTCACCCAGAAACGCTGGTGAAAGTAA
AAGATGCTGAAGATCAGTTGGGTGCACGAGTGGGTTACATCGAACTGGATCTCAACAGCGGTAAGATCCT
TGAGAGTTTTCGCCCCGAAGAACGTTTTCCAATGATGAGCACTTTTAAAGTTCTGCTATGTGGCGCGGTA
TTATCCCGTATTGACGCCGGGCAAGAGCAACTCGGTCGCCGCATACACTATTCTCAGAATGACTTGGTTG
AGTACTCACCAGTCACAGAAAAGCATCTTACGGATGGCATGACAGTAAGAGAATTATGCAGTGCTGCCAT
AACCATGAGTGATAACACTGCGGCCAACTTACTTCTGACAACGATCGGAGGACCGAAGGAGCTAACCGCT
TTTTTGCACAACATGGGGGATCATGTAACTCGCCTTGATCGTTGGGAACCGGAGCTGAATGAAGCCATAC
CAAACGACGAGCGTGACACCACGATGCCTGTAGCAATGGCAACAACGTTGCGCAAACTATTAACTGGCGA
ACTACTTACTCTAGCTTCCCGGCAACAATTAATAGACTGGATGGAGGCGGATAAAGTTGCAGGACCACTT
CTGCGCTCGGCCCTTCCGGCTGGCTGGTTTATTGCTGATAAATCTGGAGCCGGTGAGCGTGGGTCTCGCG
GTATCATTGCAGCACTGGGGCCAGATGGTAAGCCCTCCCGTATCGTAGTTATCTACACGACGGGGAGTCA
GGCAACTATGGATGAACGAAATAGACAGATCGCTGAGATAGGTGCCTCACTGATTAAGCATTGGTAACTG
TCAGACCAAGTTTACTCATATATACTTTAGATTGATTTAAAACTTCATTTTTAATTTAAAAGGATCTAGG
TGAAGATCCTTTTTGATAATCTCATGACCAAAATCCCTTAACGTGAGTTTTCGTTCCACTGAGCGTCAGA
CCCCGTAGAAAAGATCAAAGGATCTTCTTGAGATCCTTTTTTTCTGCGCGTAATCTGCTGCTTGCAAACA
AAAAAACCACCGCTACCAGCGGTGGTTTGTTTGCCGGATCAAGAGCTACCAACTCTTTTTCCGAAGGTAA
CTGGCTTCAGCAGAGCGCAGATACCAAATACTGTTCTTCTAGTGTAGCCGTAGTTAGGCCACCACTTCAA
GAACTCTGTAGCACCGCCTACATACCTCGCTCTGCTAATCCTGTTACCAGTGGCTGCTGCCAGTGGCGAT
AAGTCGTGTCTTACCGGGTTGGACTCAAGACGATAGTTACCGGATAAGGCGCAGCGGTCGGGCTGAACGG
GGGGTTCGTGCACACAGCCCAGCTTGGAGCGAACGACCTACACCGAACTGAGATACCTACAGCGTGAGCT
ATGAGAAAGCGCCACGCTTCCCGAAGGGAGAAAGGCGGACAGGTATCCGGTAAGCGGCAGGGTCGGAACA
GGAGAGCGCACGAGGGAGCTTCCAGGGGGAAACGCCTGGTATCTTTATAGTCCTGTCGGGTTTCGCCACC
TCTGACTTGAGCGTCGATTTTTGTGATGCTCGTCAGGGGGGCGGAGCCTATGGAAAAACGCCAGCAACGC
GGCCTTTTTACGGTTCCTGGCCTTTTGCTGGCCTTTTGCTCACATGTTCTTTCCTGCGTTATCCCCTGAT
TCTGTGGATAACCGTATTACCGCCTTTGAGTGAGCTGATACCGCTCGCCGCAGCCGAACGACCGAGCGCA
GCGAGTCAGTGAGCGAGGAAGCGGAAGAGCGCCCAATACGCAAACCGCCTCTCCCCGCGCGTTGGCCGAT
TCATTAATGCAGCTGGCACGACAGGTTTCCCGACTGGAAAGCGGGCAGTGAGCGCAACGCAATTAATGTG
AGTTAGCTCACTCATTAGGCACCCCAGGCTTTACACTTTATGCTTCCGGCTCGTATGTTGTGTGGAATTG
TGAGCGGATAACAATTTCACACAGGAAACAGCTATGACCATGATTACGCCAAGCGCGCAATTAACCCTCA
CTAAAGGGAACAAAAGCTGGAGCTGCAAGCTTAATGTAGTCTTATGCAATACTCTTGTAGTCTTGCAACA
TGGTAACGATGAGTTAGCAACATGCCTTACAAGGAGAGAAAAAGCACCGTGCATGCCGATTGGTGGAAGT
AAGGTGGTACGATCGTGCCTTATTAGGAAGGCAACAGACGGGTCTGACATGGATTGGACGAACCACTGAA
TTGCCGCATTGCAGAGATATTGTATTTAAGTGCCTAGCTCGATACATAAAC
